Addgene plasmid #192217: pX2-IFl_Con-IFr
Purpose: Mutant I-F CRISPR Leader and a CRISPR locus with two consensus I-F repeats, for integration assays.
Depositing lab: Blake Wiedenheft. Depositing organization: Montana State University. Publication: Structure reveals why genome folding is necessary for site-specific integration of foreign DNA into CRISPR arrays. Santiago-Frangos A, Henriques WS, Wiegand T, Gauvin CC, Buyukyoruk M, Graham AB, Wilkinson RA, Triem L, Neselu K, Eng ET, Lander GC, Wiedenheft B. Nat Struct Mol Biol. 2023 Nov;30(11):1675-1685. doi: 10.1038/s41594-023-01097-2. Epub 2023 Sep 14. PubMed 37710013.
Backbone
  Vector backbone: pUC57
  Total vector size (bp): 2976
  Vector type: Bacterial Expression
Growth in bacteria
  Bacterial resistance: Ampicillin, 100 μg/mL
  Growth temperature: 37°C
  Growth strain: DH5alpha
  Copy number: High Copy
Gene/Insert
  Gene/Insert name: I-F leader and I-F repeat construct not studied further in this paper (X2)
  Species: Synthetic
  Insert size (bp): 300
  Cloning method: Unknown
  Sequencing primers: 5′ CCCAGTCACGACGTTGTAAAACG; 3′ AGCGGATAACAATTTCACACAGG
Terms and licenses: Academic/Nonprofit Terms; Industry Terms: Not Available to Industry
Depositor comments: Please visit https://doi.org/10.1101/2023.05.26.542337 for bioRxiv preprint.
How to cite: pX2-IFl_Con-IFr was a gift from Blake Wiedenheft (Addgene plasmid # 192217 ; http://n2t.net/addgene:192217 ; RRID:Addgene_192217)
