[The description below was written by a language model from this plasmid's Addgene catalogue record and pLannotate feature annotations shown in this document.]
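Description:
pX2-IFl_Con-IFr is a small (2,976 bp), high-copy bacterial plasmid built on the pUC57 cloning backbone. It carries a roughly 300 bp synthetic insert that models a type I-F CRISPR locus. It is propagated in E. coli through the ColE1/pUC-type origin of replication and selected with ampicillin through the β-lactamase (AmpR) gene and its native promoter. The remaining annotated backbone elements are typical pUC-family remnants: a lac promoter with its operator and CAP binding site, a lacZα fragment interrupted by the cloning region, and short fragments of lacI, rop and the pBR322 bom region. None of these is recorded as having a functional role in this construct.

According to the record, the insert consists of a mutant I-F CRISPR leader followed by a minimal CRISPR array with two consensus I-F repeats. The feature table agrees with this, showing two 28 bp direct-repeat annotations in the same orientation, separated by a short spacer-length interval and sitting within the disrupted lacZα cloning region. The leader is not annotated, and the record does not say which changes make it a mutant. Although catalogued as a bacterial expression vector, the plasmid expresses no protein payload. It is a DNA substrate for integration assays, in which CRISPR adaptation machinery inserts foreign DNA at the leader-proximal repeat, so that the effect of leader sequence on site-specific integration can be tested. The depositor notes that this variant (X2) was not studied further in the associated publication on how leader folding directs integration into CRISPR arrays.
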