Features (pLannotate 1.2.2; 12 found; start..end, strand, type, name):
    137..236     +  misc_feature   bom (fragment): basis of mobility region from pBR322
    242..399     -  CDS            lacZα (fragment): LacZα fragment of β-galactosidase; lacZ fragment
    570..597     +  ncRNA          CRISPR-DR4: Accession: RF01317 - CRISPR RNA direct repeat element
    630..657     +  ncRNA          CRISPR-DR4: Accession: RF01317 - CRISPR RNA direct repeat element
    779..795     -  protein_bind   lac operator: The lac repressor binds to the lac operator to inhibit transcription in E. coli. This inhibition can be relieved by adding lactose or isopropyl-β-D-thiogalactopyranoside (IPTG). lac repressor encoded by lacI
    803..833     -  promoter       lac promoter: promoter for the E. coli lac operon
    848..869     -  protein_bind   CAP binding site: CAP binding activates transcription in the presence of cAMP. E. coli catabolite activator protein
    882..974     -  CDS            lacI (fragment): lac repressor; lacI; The lac repressor binds to the lac operator to inhibit transcription in E. coli. This inhibition can be relieved by adding lactose or isopropyl-β-D-thiogalactopyranoside (IPTG).
   1157..1745    -  rep_origin     ori: high-copy-number ColE1/pMB1/pBR322/pUC origin of replication
   1916..2776    -  CDS            AmpR: β-lactamase; bla; confers resistance to ampicillin, carbenicillin, and related antibiotics
   2777..2881    -  promoter       AmpR promoter: bla
   2976..35      +  CDS            rop (fragment) (across the origin): Rop protein, which maintains plasmids at low copy number; rop
>Addgene plasmid #192217 | pX2-IFl_Con-IFr | addgene full sequence | sequence record 381846 | Addgene NGS Result
TCGCGCGTTTCGGTGATGACGGTGAAAACCTCTGACACATGCAGCTCCCGGAGACGGTCACAGCTTGTCT
GTAAGCGGATGCCGGGAGCAGACAAGCCCGTCAGGGCGCGTCAGCGGGTGTTGGCGGGTGTCGGGGCTGG
CTTAACTATGCGGCATCAGAGCAGATTGTACTGAGAGTGCACCATATGCGGTGTGAAATACCGCACAGAT
GCGTAAGGAGAAAATACCGCATCAGGCGCCATTCGCCATTCAGGCTGCGCAACTGTTGGGAAGGGCGATC
GGTGCGGGCCTCTTCGCTATTACGCCAGCTGGCGAAAGGGGGATGTGCTGCAAGGCGATTAAGTTGGGTA
ACGCCAGGGTTTTCCCAGTCACGACGTTGTAAAACGACGGCCAGTGAATTCGAGCTCGGTACCTCGCGAA
TGCATCTAGATCCATGGACCCTTTTTTCGGACGATTTAAAAAACCCTTATAAATCAGCAAGTTACGAGAC
CTGATCGAAAAAAAAGGGTTTCTGGCGGGAAAAACTCAAAAAACGCTTCGAAATCAACCGGTTATAGGTT
TTCGGAGCTAGTTCACTGCCGTGTAGGCAGCTAAGAAAATCAGCCGGACGTTGTAGTAGTCGAGCGCGGT
GTTCACTGCCGTGTAGGCAGCTAAGAAAGCCGGGTGGTGACTTCTGGACGGCGTTCGTCAAGGATCCATC
GGATCCCGGGCCCGTCGACTGCAGAGGCCTGCATGCAAGCTTGGCGTAATCATGGTCATAGCTGTTTCCT
GTGTGAAATTGTTATCCGCTCACAATTCCACACAACATACGAGCCGGAAGCATAAAGTGTAAAGCCTGGG
GTGCCTAATGAGTGAGCTAACTCACATTAATTGCGTTGCGCTCACTGCCCGCTTTCCAGTCGGGAAACCT
GTCGTGCCAGCTGCATTAATGAATCGGCCAACGCGCGGGGAGAGGCGGTTTGCGTATTGGGCGCTCTTCC
GCTTCCTCGCTCACTGACTCGCTGCGCTCGGTCGTTCGGCTGCGGCGAGCGGTATCAGCTCACTCAAAGG
CGGTAATACGGTTATCCACAGAATCAGGGGATAACGCAGGAAAGAACATGTGAGCAAAAGGCCAGCAAAA
GGCCAGGAACCGTAAAAAGGCCGCGTTGCTGGCGTTTTTCCATAGGCTCCGCCCCCCTGACGAGCATCAC
AAAAATCGACGCTCAAGTCAGAGGTGGCGAAACCCGACAGGACTATAAAGATACCAGGCGTTTCCCCCTG
GAAGCTCCCTCGTGCGCTCTCCTGTTCCGACCCTGCCGCTTACCGGATACCTGTCCGCCTTTCTCCCTTC
GGGAAGCGTGGCGCTTTCTCATAGCTCACGCTGTAGGTATCTCAGTTCGGTGTAGGTCGTTCGCTCCAAG
CTGGGCTGTGTGCACGAACCCCCCGTTCAGCCCGACCGCTGCGCCTTATCCGGTAACTATCGTCTTGAGT
CCAACCCGGTAAGACACGACTTATCGCCACTGGCAGCAGCCACTGGTAACAGGATTAGCAGAGCGAGGTA
TGTAGGCGGTGCTACAGAGTTCTTGAAGTGGTGGCCTAACTACGGCTACACTAGAAGAACAGTATTTGGT
ATCTGCGCTCTGCTGAAGCCAGTTACCTTCGGAAAAAGAGTTGGTAGCTCTTGATCCGGCAAACAAACCA
CCGCTGGTAGCGGTGGTTTTTTTGTTTGCAAGCAGCAGATTACGCGCAGAAAAAAAGGATCTCAAGAAGA
TCCTTTGATCTTTTCTACGGGGTCTGACGCTCAGTGGAACGAAAACTCACGTTAAGGGATTTTGGTCATG
AGATTATCAAAAAGGATCTTCACCTAGATCCTTTTAAATTAAAAATGAAGTTTTAAATCAATCTAAAGTA
TATATGAGTAAACTTGGTCTGACAGTTACCAATGCTTAATCAGTGAGGCACCTATCTCAGCGATCTGTCT
ATTTCGTTCATCCATAGTTGCCTGACTCCCCGTCGTGTAGATAACTACGATACGGGAGGGCTTACCATCT
GGCCCCAGTGCTGCAATGATACCGCGAGACCCACGCTCACCGGCTCCAGATTTATCAGCAATAAACCAGC
CAGCCGGAAGGGCCGAGCGCAGAAGTGGTCCTGCAACTTTATCCGCCTCCATCCAGTCTATTAATTGTTG
CCGGGAAGCTAGAGTAAGTAGTTCGCCAGTTAATAGTTTGCGCAACGTTGTTGCCATTGCTACAGGCATC
GTGGTGTCACGCTCGTCGTTTGGTATGGCTTCATTCAGCTCCGGTTCCCAACGATCAAGGCGAGTTACAT
GATCCCCCATGTTGTGCAAAAAAGCGGTTAGCTCCTTCGGTCCTCCGATCGTTGTCAGAAGTAAGTTGGC
CGCAGTGTTATCACTCATGGTTATGGCAGCACTGCATAATTCTCTTACTGTCATGCCATCCGTAAGATGC
TTTTCTGTGACTGGTGAGTACTCAACCAAGTCATTCTGAGAATAGTGTATGCGGCGACCGAGTTGCTCTT
GCCCGGCGTCAATACGGGATAATACCGCGCCACATAGCAGAACTTTAAAAGTGCTCATCATTGGAAAACG
TTCTACGGGGCGAAAACTCTCAAGGATCTTACCGCTGTTGAGATCCAGTTCGATGTAACCCACTCGTGCA
CCCAACTGATCTTCAGCATCTTTTACTTTCACCAGCGTTTCTGGGTGAGCAAAAACAGGAAGGCAAAATG
CCGCAAAAAAGGGAATAAGGGCGACACGGAAATGTTGAATACTCATACTCTTCCTTTTTCAATATTATTG
AAGCATTTATCAGGGTTATTGTCTCATGAGCGGATACATATTTGAATGTATTTAGAAAAATAAACAAATA
GGGGTTCCGCGCACATTTCCCCGAAAAGTGCCACCTGACGTCTAAGAAACCATTATTATCATGACATTAA
CCTATAAAAATAGGCGTATCACGAGGCCCTTTCGTC
